Addgene plasmid #87956: pEGFPN1-gamma-tubulin
Purpose: Expresses human gamma-tubulin with a GFP-tag on the C-terminal of the protein
Depositing lab: Maria Alvarado-Kristensson & Ana Carrera. Depositing organization: Centro Nacional de Biotecnologia (CNB). Publication: SADB phosphorylation of gamma-tubulin regulates centrosome duplication. Alvarado-Kristensson M, Rodriguez MJ, Silio V, Valpuesta JM, Carrera AC. Nat Cell Biol. 2009 Sep;11(9):1081-92. doi: 10.1038/ncb1921. Epub 2009 Aug 2. PubMed 19648910.
Backbone
  Vector backbone: pEGFP-N1
  Vector type: Mammalian Expression
  Selectable markers: Neomycin (select with G418)
Growth in bacteria
  Bacterial resistance: Kanamycin, 50 μg/mL
  Growth temperature: 37°C
  Growth strain: DH5alpha
  Copy number: Unknown
Gene/Insert
  Gene/Insert name: gamma-tubulin 1 (alt name: TUBG1)
  Species: H. sapiens (human)
  Insert size (bp): 345
  Mutation: The protein is a sh-gamma-tubulin resistant gene (mutation R47H) only AA1-340 of TUBG1 are present.
  GenBank ID: NM_001070.4
  Entrez Gene: TUBG1 (a.k.a. CDCBM4, GCP-1, TUBG, TUBGCP1)
  Tag / fusion protein: GFP (C terminal on backbone)
Resource information
  A portion of this plasmid was derived from a plasmid made by: The TUBG1 was originally cloned by Dr. Jiri Bartek, I subclonned the protein into the pEGFN1 vector.
Terms and licenses: Academic/Nonprofit Terms; Industry Terms: Not Available to Industry
Depositor comments: The protein is a sh-gamma-tubulin resistant gene.
How to cite: pEGFPN1-gamma-tubulin was a gift from Maria Alvarado-Kristensson & Ana Carrera (Addgene plasmid # 87956 ; http://n2t.net/addgene:87956 ; RRID:Addgene_87956)
