[The description below was written by a language model from this plasmid's Addgene catalogue record and pLannotate feature annotations shown in this document.]
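Description:
pEGFPN1-gamma-tubulin is a mammalian expression plasmid built on the pEGFP-N1 backbone that produces human gamma-tubulin 1 (TUBG1) fused at its C-terminus to EGFP. It replicates in E. coli from a high-copy ColE1/pUC-type origin and also carries an f1 phage origin. A single Tn5 NeoR/KanR gene provides both selections. The bacterial AmpR (bla) promoter drives it for kanamycin resistance in bacteria, and the SV40 enhancer/early promoter drives it for G418 selection of stably transfected mammalian cells, with the HSV TK polyadenylation signal terminating the transcript.

The expression cassette consists of the CMV immediate-early enhancer and promoter, the TUBG1 coding sequence, EGFP directly downstream, and the SV40 poly(A) signal. The record states that only amino acids 1–340 of TUBG1 are present, so the fusion carries a C-terminally truncated gamma-tubulin. The annotated TUBG1 fragment of about 1 kb fits that description, whereas the catalogue insert size of 345 bp does not and may reflect a residue count. The insert is described as resistant to a gamma-tubulin shRNA and carries the R47H mutation. This suggests use in knockdown-and-rescue experiments, in which endogenous gamma-tubulin is depleted and the tagged version is expressed in its place, and for fluorescence imaging of the protein at centrosomes and spindle poles. The associated study concerns the regulation of centrosome duplication by gamma-tubulin phosphorylation.

The sequenced plasmid is 6,731 nt. After the ori, the table annotates elements not typical of pEGFP-N1: a partial CMV enhancer, a CAP site, the lac promoter and operator, and a pUC-type MCS fragment. The record does not explain their origin. The short CloDF13, RSF, bGH poly(A), ble and large T antigen fragments are probably incidental annotation matches.
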