Features (pLannotate 1.2.2; 21 found; start..end, strand, type, name):
     67..91      +  rep_origin     CloDF13 ori (fragment): Plasmids containing the CloDF13 (CDF) origin of replication can be propagated in E. coli cells that contain additional plasmids with compatible origins.
    132..191     +  rep_origin     RSF ori (fragment): Plasmids containing the RSF 1030 origin of replication can be propagated in E. coli cells that contain additional plasmids with compatible origins.
    259..562     +  enhancer       CMV enhancer: human cytomegalovirus immediate early enhancer
    563..766     +  promoter       CMV promoter: human cytomegalovirus (CMV) immediate early promoter
    796..1815    +  CDS            TUBG1 (fragment): TBG1_HUMAN - Also known as TUBG. Experimental evidence at protein level: Swiss-Prot protein existence level 1. Tubulin is the major constituent of microtubules. The gamma chain is found at microtubule organizing centers (MTOC) such as the spindle poles or the centrosome. Pericentriolar matrix component that regulates alpha/beta chain minus-end nucleation, centrosome duplication and spindle formation. From Homo sapiens (Human).
   1830..2549    +  CDS            EGFP: the original enhanced GFP (Yang et al., 1996) mammalian codon-optimized
   2566..2649    +  CDS            large T antigen (fragment): large T antigen from SV40 (simian virus 40)
   2672..2793    +  polyA_signal   SV40 poly(A) signal: SV40 polyadenylation signal
   2827..3255    -  rep_origin     f1 ori (sequence partly withheld): f1 bacteriophage origin of replication; arrow indicates direction of (+) strand synthesis
   3282..3386    +  promoter       AmpR promoter: bla
   3388..3745    +  promoter       SV40 promoter: SV40 enhancer and early promoter
   3780..4574    +  CDS            NeoR/KanR: aminoglycoside phosphotransferase from Tn5; aph(3')-II (or nptII); confers resistance to neomycin, kanamycin, and G418 (Geneticin®)
   4595..4747    +  CDS            ble (fragment): BLE_KLEPN - Experimental evidence at protein level: Swiss-Prot protein existence level 1. Binding protein with a strong affinity to the bleomycin family of antibiotics. Binds to CL990; an antimitotic-antibiotic compound. From Klebsiella pneumoniae.
   4806..4853    +  polyA_signal   HSV TK poly(A) signal: herpes simplex virus thymidine kinase polyadenylation signal (Cole and Stacy, 1985)
   4944..4960    -  polyA_signal   bGH poly(A) signal (fragment): bovine growth hormone polyadenylation signal
   5182..5770    +  rep_origin     ori: high-copy-number ColE1/pMB1/pBR322/pUC origin of replication
   5885..6013    +  enhancer       CMV enhancer (fragment): human cytomegalovirus immediate early enhancer
   6054..6075    +  protein_bind   CAP binding site: CAP binding activates transcription in the presence of cAMP. E. coli catabolite activator protein
   6090..6120    +  promoter       lac promoter: promoter for the E. coli lac operon
   6128..6144    +  protein_bind   lac operator: The lac repressor binds to the lac operator to inhibit transcription in E. coli. This inhibition can be relieved by adding lactose or isopropyl-β-D-thiogalactopyranoside (IPTG). lac repressor encoded by lacI
   6181..6204    -  misc_feature   MCS (fragment): pUC18/19 multiple cloning site
>Addgene plasmid #87956 | pEGFPN1-gamma-tubulin | addgene full sequence | sequence record 201686 | Addgene NGS Result
TTGNATCHCCTWGAGYAAAMTCGCVGTDTHAAMTKCCCTGATGCCACGTAGTTAAGSCAGTATCTGGGGC
GGAGCCTATGGAAAAACGCCAGCAACGCGGCCTTTTTACGGTTCCTGGCCTTTTGCTGGCCTTTTGCTCA
CATGTTCTTTCCTGCGTTATCCCCTGATTCTGTGGATAACCGTATTACCGCCATGCATTAGTTATTAATA
GTAATCAATTACGGGGTCATTAGTTCATAGCCCATATATGGAGTTCCGCGTTACATAACTTACGGTAAAT
GGCCCGCCTGGCTGACCGCCCAACGACCCCCGCCCATTGACGTCAATAATGACGTATGTTCCCATAGTAA
CGCCAATAGGGACTTTCCATTGACGTCAATGGGTGGAGTATTTACGGTAAACTGCCCACTTGGCAGTACA
TCAAGTGTATCATATGCCAAGTACGCCCCCTATTGACGTCAATGACGGTAAATGGCCCGCCTGGCATTAT
GCCCAGTACATGACCTTATGGGACTTTCCTACTTGGCAGTACATCTACGTATTAGTCATCGCTATTACCA
TGGTGATGCGGTTTTGGCAGTACATCAATGGGCGTGGATAGCGGTTTGACTCACGGGGATTTCCAAGTCT
CCACCCCATTGACGTCAATGGGAGTTTGTTTTGGCACCAAAATCAACGGGACTTTCCAAAATGTCGTAAC
AACTCCGCCCCATTGACGCAAATGGGCGGTAGGCGTGTACGGTGGGAGGTCTATATAAGCAGAGCTGGTT
TAGTGAACCGTCAGATCCGCTAGCGATGCCGAGGGAAATCATCACCCTACAGTTGGGCCAGTGCGGCAAT
CAGATTGGGTTCGAGTTCTGGAAACAGCTGTGCGCCGAGCATGGTATCAGCCCCGAGGGCATCGTGGAGG
AGTTCGCCACCGAGGGCACTGACCACAAGGACGTCTTTTTCTACCAGGCAGACGATGAGCACTACATCCC
CCGGGCCGTGCTGCTGGACTTGGAACCCCGGGTGATCCACTCCATCCTCAACTCCCCCTATGCCAAGCTC
TACAACCCAGAGAACATCTACCTGTCGGAACATGGAGGAGGAGCTGGCAACAACTGGGCCAGCGGATTCT
CCCAGGGAGAAAAGATCCATGAGGACATTTTTGACATCATAGACCGGGAGGCAGATGGTAGTGACAGTCT
AGAGGGCTTTGTGCTGTGTCACTCCATTGCTGGGGGGACAGGCTCTGGACTGGGTTCCTACCTCTTAGAA
CGGCTGAATGACAGGTATCCTAAGAAGCTGGTGCAGACATACTCAGTGTTTCCCAACCAGGACGAGATGA
GCGATGTGGTGGTCCAGCCTTACAATTCACTCCTCACACTCAAGAGGCTGACGCAGAATGCAGACTGTGT
GGTGGTGCTGGACAACACAGCCCTGAACCGGATTGCCACAGACCGCCTGCACATCCAGAACCCATCCTTC
TCCCAGATCAACCAGCTGGTGTCTACCATCATGTCAGCCAGCACCACCACCCTGCGCTACCCTGGCTACA
TGAACAATGACCTCATCGGCCTCATCGCCTCGCTCATTCCCACCCCACGGCTCCACTTCCTCATGACCGG
CTACACCCCTCTCACTACGGACCAGTCAGTGGCCAGCGTGAGGAAGACCACGGTCCTGGATGTCATGAGG
CGGCTGCTGCAGCCCAAGAACGTGATGGTGTCCACAGGCCGAGACCGCCAGACCAACCACTGCTACATCG
CCATCCTCAACATCATCCAGGGAGAGGTGGACCCCACCCAGGTCCACAAGAGCTTGCAGAGGATCCACCG
GTCGCCACCATGGTGAGCAAGGGCGAGGAGCTGTTCACCGGGGTGGTGCCCATCCTGGTCGAGCTGGACG
GCGACGTAAACGGCCACAAGTTCAGCGTGTCCGGCGAGGGCGAGGGCGATGCCACCTACGGCAAGCTGAC
CCTGAAGTTCATCTGCACCACCGGCAAGCTGCCCGTGCCCTGGCCCACCCTCGTGACCACCCTGACCTAC
GGCGTGCAGTGCTTCAGCCGCTACCCCGACCACATGAAGCAGCACGACTTCTTCAAGTCCGCCATGCCCG
AAGGCTACGTCCAGGAGCGCACCATCTTCTTCAAGGACGACGGCAACTACAAGACCCGCGCCGAGGTGAA
GTTCGAGGGCGACACCCTGGTGAACCGCATCGAGCTGAAGGGCATCGACTTCAAGGAGGACGGCAACATC
CTGGGGCACAAGCTGGAGTACAACTACAACAGCCACAACGTCTATATCATGGCCGACAAGCAGAAGAACG
GCATCAAGGTGAACTTCAAGATCCGCCACAACATCGAGGACGGCAGCGTGCAGCTCGCCGACCACTACCA
GCAGAACACCCCCATCGGCGACGGCCCCGTGCTGCTGCCCGACAACCACTACCTGAGCACCCAGTCCGCC
CTGAGCAAAGACCCCAACGAGAAGCGCGATCACATGGTCCTGCTGGAGTTCGTGACCGCCGCCGGGATCA
CTCTCGGCATGGACGAGCTGTACAAGTAAAGCGGCCGCGACTCTAGATCATAATCAGCCATACCACATTT
GTAGAGGTTTTACTTGCTTTAAAAAACCTCCCACACCTCCCCCTGAACCTGAAACATAAAATGAATGCAA
TTGTTGTTGTTAACTTGTTTATTGCAGCTTATAATGGTTACAAATAAAGCAATAGCATCACAAATTTCAC
AAATAAAGCATTTTTTTCACTGCATTCTAGTTGTGGTTTGTCCAAACTCATCAATGTATCTTAAGGCGTA
AATTGTAAGCGTTAATATTTTGTTAAAATTCGCGTTAAATTTTTGTTAAATCAGCTCATTTTTTAACCAA
TAGGCCGAAATCGGCAAAATCCCTTATAAATCAAAAGAATAGACCGAGATAGGGT
[37 nt withheld, positions 2926-2962]
AAAGAACGTGGACTCCAACGTCAAAGG
[49 nt withheld, positions 2990-3038]
T
[91 nt withheld, positions 3040-3130]
G
[124 nt withheld, positions 3132-3255]
CAGGTGGCACTTTTCGGGGAAATGTGCGCGGAACCCCTATTTGTTTATTTTTCTAAATACATTCAAATAT
GTATCCGCTCATGAGACAATAACCCTGATAAATGCTTCAATAATATTGAAAAAGGAAGAGTCCTGAGGCG
GAAAGAACCAGCTGTGGAATGTGTGTCAGTTAGGGTGTGGAAAGTCCCCAGGCTCCCCAGCAGGCAGAAG
TATGCAAAGCATGCATCTCAATTAGTCAGCAACCAGGTGTGGAAAGTCCCCAGGCTCCCCAGCAGGCAGA
AGTATGCAAAGCATGCATCTCAATTAGTCAGCAACCATAGTCCCGCCCCTAACTCCGCCCATCCCGCCCC
TAACTCCGCCCAGTTCCGCCCATTCTCCGCCCCATGGCTGACTAATTTTTTTTATTTATGCAGAGGCCGA
GGCCGCCTCGGCCTCTGAGCTATTCCAGAAGTAGTGAGGAGGCTTTTTTGGAGGCCTAGGCTTTTGCAAA
GATCGATCAAGAGACAGGATGAGGATCGTTTCGCATGATTGAACAAGATGGATTGCACGCAGGTTCTCCG
GCCGCTTGGGTGGAGAGGCTATTCGGCTATGACTGGGCACAACAGACAATCGGCTGCTCTGATGCCGCCG
TGTTCCGGCTGTCAGCGCAGGGGCGCCCGGTTCTTTTTGTCAAGACCGACCTGTCCGGTGCCCTGAATGA
ACTGCAAGACGAGGCAGCGCGGCTATCGTGGCTGGCCACGACGGGCGTTCCTTGCGCAGCTGTGCTCGAC
GTTGTCACTGAAGCGGGAAGGGACTGGCTGCTATTGGGCGAAGTGCCGGGGCAGGATCTCCTGTCATCTC
ACCTTGCTCCTGCCGAGAAAGTATCCATCATGGCTGATGCAATGCGGCGGCTGCATACGCTTGATCCGGC
TACCTGCCCATTCGACCACCAAGCGAAACATCGCATCGAGCGAGCACGTACTCGGATGGAAGCCGGTCTT
GTCGATCAGGATGATCTGGACGAAGAGCATCAGGGGCTCGCGCCAGCCGAACTGTTCGCCAGGCTCAAGG
CGAGCATGCCCGACGGCGAGGATCTCGTCGTGACCCATGGCGATGCCTGCTTGCCGAATATCATGGTGGA
AAATGGCCGCTTTTCTGGATTCATCGACTGTGGCCGGCTGGGTGTGGCGGACCGCTATCAGGACATAGCG
TTGGCTACCCGTGATATTGCTGAAGAGCTTGGCGGCGAATGGGCTGACCGCTTCCTCGTGCTTTACGGTA
TCGCCGCTCCCGATTCGCAGCGCATCGCCTTCTATCGCCTTCTTGACGAGTTCTTCTGAGCGGGACTCTG
GGGTTCGAAATGACCGACCAAGCGACGCCCAACCTGCCATCACGAGATTTCGATTCCACCGCCGCCTTCT
ATGAAAGGTTGGGCTTCGGAATCGTTTTCCGGGACGCCGGCTGGATGATCCTCCAGCGCGGGGATCTCAT
GCTGGAGTTCTTCGCCCACCCTAGGGGGAGGCTAACTGAAACACGGAAGGAGACAATACCGGAAGGAACC
CGCGCTATGACGGCAATAAAAAGACAGAATAAAACGCACGGTGTTGGGTCGTTTGTTCATAAACGCGGGG
TTCGGTCCCAGGGCTGGCACTCTGTCGATACCCCACCGAGACCCCATTGGGGCCAATACGCCCGCGTTTC
TTCCTTTTCCCCACCCCACCCCCCAAGTTCGGGTGAAGGCCCAGGGCTCGCAGCCAACGTCGGGGCGGCA
GGCCCTGCCATAGCCTCAGGTTACTCATATATACTTTAGATTGATTTAAAACTTCATTTTTAATTTAAAA
GGATCTAGGTGAAGATCCTTTTTGATAATCTCATGACCAAAATCCCTTAACGTGAGTTTTCGTTCCACTG
AGCGTCAGACCCCGTAGAAAAGATCAAAGGATCTTCTTGAGATCCTTTTTTTCTGCGCGTAATCTGCTGC
TTGCAAACAAAAAAACCACCGCTACCAGCGGTGGTTTGTTTGCCGGATCAAGAGCTACCAACTCTTTTTC
CGAAGGTAACTGGCTTCAGCAGAGCGCAGATACCAAATACTGTTCTTCTAGTGTAGCCGTAGTTAGGCCA
CCACTTCAAGAACTCTGTAGCACCGCCTACATACCTCGCTCTGCTAATCCTGTTACCAGTGGCTGCTGCC
AGTGGCGATAAGTCGTGTCTTACCGGGTTGGACTCAAGACGATAGTTACCGGATAAGGCGCAGCGGTCGG
GCTGAACGGGGGGTTCGTGCACACAGCCCAGCTTGGAGCGAACGACCTACACCGAACTGAGATACCTACA
GCGTGAGCTATGAGAAAGCGCCACGCTTCCCGAAGGGAGAAAGGCGGACAGGTATCCGGTAAGCGGCAGG
GTCGGAACAGGAGAGCGCACGAGGGAGCTTCCAGGGGGAAACGCCTGGTATCTTTATAGTCCTGTCGGGT
TTCGCCACCTCTGACTTGAGCGTCGATTTTTGTGATGCTCGTCAGGGGGGCGGAGCCTATGGAAAAACGC
CAGCAACGCGGCCTTTTTACGGTTCCTGGCCTTTTGCTGGCCTTTTGCTCACATGTTCTTTCCTGCGTTA
TCCCCTGATTCTGTGGATAACCGTATTACCGCCATGCATTAGTTATTAATAGTAATCAATTACGGGGTCA
TTAGTTCATAGCCCATATATGGAGTTCCGCGTTACATAACTTACGGTAAATGGCCCGCCTGGCTGACCGC
CCAACGACCCCCGCCCATTGACGTCAATGGTATGCCKACTGGAAAGCGGGCAGTGAGCGCAACGCAATTA
ATGTGAGTTAGCTCACTCATTAGGCACCCCAGGCTTTACACTTTATGCTTCCGGCTCGTATGTTGTGTGG
AATTGTGAGCGGATAACAATTTCACACAGGAAACAGCTATGACCATGATTACGCCAAGCTTGCATGCCTG
CAGGTCGACAAGCCCTTTCAGGTAGAGCCAGTACCTGTTCCCCACACTGAAAGCTAGGGTGCTGGGCAGG
GTGGTGATATCAAGTACCATGGGGCGCCTGTGGGGGCATCTTATTCCCACTCCCACTTCCATAGCTCTCT
GAAGGTCTGCTTGGGTTCCTGGTTACTTACTGCATGTGACTGCAGGTGTTACATACTAGGGGATGGGAGT
ATCTGTCGGGAGAAACAGGGTAATGTGAGTGAGAGAACCCCGCACTAAATTCCTAGCATGTTTACAGAGA
CTCAGAGATTGTATGTTTGGTAGTGAGTAGTGTGTTGAATTACTGAGAGAGTGCTCATAAGCACTGTTGG
CTACATCTCCAGGGGACACTTGGTGCTGCTTATAGAAAAATCAAGTGAGTCTGTGACAGTTGGCATCACT
AAATATCTTAAATCATCTGTATTTATTCTACTTTCTGGAGTGTCTCTGAAAATACTCAGGCCTTAAATTT
GCACTTAGTACAACCCTTCTGTTTTTGTAAGAGCTAACCATGTGTT
