>Addgene plasmid #87956 | pEGFPN1-gamma-tubulin | depositor partial sequence | sequence record 171545 | pEGFPN1-gamma-tubulin sequence 1360 bps
GCTAGCGATGCCGAGGGAAATCATCACCCTACAGTTGGGCCAGTGCGGCAATCAGATTGGGTTCGAGTTC
TGGAAACAGCTGTGCGCCGAGCATGGTATCAGCCCCGAGGGCATCGTGGAGGAGTTCGCCACCGAGGGCA
CTGACCACAAGGACGTCTTTTTCTACCAGGCAGACGATGAGCACTACATCCCCCGGGCCGTGCTGCTGGA
CTTGGAACCCCGGGTGATCCACTCCATCCTCAACTCCCCCTATGCCAAGCTCTACAACCCAGAGAACATC
TACCTGTCGGAACATGGAGGAGGAGCTGGCAACAACTGGGCCAGCGGATTCTCCCAGGGAGAAAAGATCC
ATGAGGACATTTTTGACATCATAGACCGGGAGGCAGATGGTAGTGACAGTCTAGAGGGCTTTGTGCTGTG
TCACTCCATTGCTGGGGGGACAGGCTCTGGACTGGGTTCCTACCTCTTAGAACGGCTGAATGACAGGTAT
CCTAAGAAGCTGGTGCAGACATACTCAGTGTTTCCCAACCAGGACGAGATGAGCGATGTGGTGGTCCAGC
CTTACAATTCACTCCTCACACTCAAGAGGCTGACGCAGAATGCAGACTGTGTGGTGGTGCTGGACAACAC
AGCCCTGAACCGGATTGCCACAGACCGCCTGCACATCCAGAACCCATCCTTCTCCCAGATCAACCAGCTG
GTGTCTACCATCATGTCAGCCAGCACCACCACCCTGCGCTACCCTGGCTACATGAACAATGACCTCATCG
GCCTCATCGCCTCGCTCATTCCCACCCCACGGCTCCACTTCCTCATGACCGGCTACACCCCTCTCACTAC
GGACCAGTCAGTGGCCAGCGTGAGGAAGACCACGGTCCTGGATGTCATGAGGCGGCTGCTGCAGCCCAAG
AACGTGATGGTGTCCACAGGCCGAGACCGCCAGACCAACCACTGCTACATCGCCATCCTCAACATCATCC
AGGGAGAGGTGGACCCCACCCAGGTCCACAAGAGCTTGCAGAGGATCCGGGAACGCAAGTTGGCCAACTT
CATCCCGTGGGGCCCCGCCAGCATCCAGGTGGCCCTGTCGAGGAAGTCTCCCTACCTGCCCTCGGCCCAC
CGGGTCAGCGGGCTCATGATGGCCAACCACACCAGCATCTCCTCGCTCTTCGAGAGAACCTGTCGCCAGT
ATGACAAGCTGCGTAAGCGGGAGGCCTTCCTGGAGCAGTTCCGCAAGGAGGATATGTTTAAGGACAACTT
TGATGAGATGGACACATCCAGGGAGATTGTGCAGCAGCTCATCGATGAGTACCATGCGGCCACACGGCCA
GACTACATCTCCTGGGGCACCCAGAAGCTT
