>Addgene plasmid #87956 | pEGFPN1-gamma-tubulin | addgene partial sequence | sequence record 203153 | EXFP-R 5'-GTCTTGTAGTTGCCGTCGTC-3'
CTCCTGGACGTAGCCTTCGGGCATGGCGGACTTGAAGAAGTCGTGCTGCTTCATGTGGTCGGGGTAGCGG
CTGAAGCACTGCACGCCGTAGGTCAGGGTGGTCACGAGGGTGGGCCAGGGCACGGGCAGCTTGCCGGTGG
TGCAGATGAACTTCAGGGTCAGCTTGCCGTAGGTGGCATCGCCCTCGCCCTCGCCGGACACGCTGAACTT
GTGGCCGTTTACGTCGCCGTCCAGCTCGACCAGGATGGGCACCACCCCGGTGAACAGCTCCTCGCCCTTG
CTCACCATGGTGGCGACCGGTGGATCCTCTGCAAGCTCTTGTGGACCTGGGTGGGGTCCACCTCTCCCTG
GATGATGTTGAGGATGGCGATGTAGCAGTGGTTGGTCTGGCGGTCTCGGCCTGTG
